>Addgene plasmid #49785 | pcDNA3-Flag-YOD1 C160S | addgene partial sequence | sequence record 75803 | CMV-F 5'-CGCAAATGGGCGGTAGGCGTG-3'
GAGAACCCACTGCTTACTGGCTTATCGAAATTAATACGACTCACTATAGGGAGACCCAAGCTGGCTAGCG
TTTAAACTTAAGCTTGCCACCATGGATTACAAGGATGACGACGATAAGATGTTTGGCCCCGCTAAAGGTC
GCCATTTTGGAGTCCACCCGGCGCCTGGTTTCCCCGGCGGCGTCTCCCAACAGGCTGCCGGGACCAAAGC
TGGCCCCGCGGGTGCCTGGCCTGTGGGCAGCCGGACCGACACGATGTGGCGGCTCCGCTGCAAGGCCAAG
GACGGCACCCATGTTTTGCAGGGGCTGTCCAGCCGGACCCGGGTGCGGGAACTCCAGGGCCAAATTGCCG
CCATCACCGGGATCGCCCCCGGCGGTCAGCGAATCCTCGTCGGATACCCTCCCGAGTGCCTGGATCTCAG
CAATGGGGATACCATTCTGGAAGACTTGCCCATCCAATCTGGTGACATGCTGATCATTGAAGAAGACCAA
ACCAGGCCCAGAAGTTCACCTGCATTTACTAAACGTGGTGCTTCTAGTTACGTCAGGGAAACTTTGCCTG
TGCTTACCAGAACCGTGGTCCCAGCAGACAACTCTTCCCTCTTTACTAGTGTGTACTATGTCGTCGAAGG
AGGAGTCTTGAATCCAGCTTGTGCCCCTGAGATGAGACGCCTCATAGCACAAATTGTAGCAAGCGATCCA
GACTTCTATAGTGAGGCAATACTGGGAAAAACAAATCAAGAGTACTGTGACTGGATCAAAAGGGATGACA
CTTGGGGAGGAGCAATAGAGATATCGATTTTGTCCAAGTTTTACCAATGTGAAATATGTGTAGTGGATAC
ACAGACAGTAAGAATTGATCGTTTTGGGGAAGATGCAGGATATACCAAAAGGGTTCTGCTTATTTATGAT
GGCATCCACTATGATCCACTTCAGCGTAACTTCCCTGATCCAGATACACC
