[The description below was written by a language model from this plasmid's Addgene catalogue record.]
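Description:
pcDNA3-Flag-YOD1 C160S is a mammalian expression plasmid built on the pcDNA3.1 backbone and carrying the human YOD1 gene (also known as OTUD2 or DUBA8) with an N-terminal Flag epitope tag. The insert was placed between the HindIII and XbaI sites of the polylinker by restriction cloning; the record does not say whether these sites survived. The plasmid is propagated in E. coli under ampicillin selection, and its copy number is listed as unknown. No feature table is supplied, so the promoter, polyadenylation signal and any mammalian selection marker are not explicitly recorded. pcDNA3-family vectors generally drive expression from the CMV immediate-early promoter, and the use of a T7 primer for 5′ sequencing fits the T7 promoter site that lies upstream of the polylinker in such backbones.

The payload is a point mutant of YOD1 in which cysteine 160 is replaced by serine. YOD1 is an otubain-family (OTU) deubiquitinating enzyme, and the associated publication title describes it as associating with the AAA ATPase p97 to facilitate dislocation of proteins from the endoplasmic reticulum. A cysteine-to-serine change in a cysteine protease of this class is the usual way of removing the catalytic nucleophile, so this construct most likely serves as a catalytically inactive version, although the record itself does not state the functional consequence of the mutation. The Flag tag allows detection and immunoprecipitation of the expressed protein. The stated purpose is simply expression of N-terminally Flag-tagged YOD1 C160S in mammalian cells, which fits studies comparing mutant and wild-type enzyme in ubiquitin-dependent ER protein dislocation.
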