Addgene plasmid #49785: pcDNA3-Flag-YOD1 C160S
Purpose: Express YOD1 C160S mutant with a N-terminal Flag-tag in mammalian cells
Depositing lab: Christian Schlieker. Depositing organization: Yale University. Publication: The otubain YOD1 is a deubiquitinating enzyme that associates with p97 to facilitate protein dislocation from the ER. Ernst R, Mueller B, Ploegh HL, Schlieker C. Mol Cell. 2009 Oct 9;36(1):28-38. doi: 10.1016/j.molcel.2009.09.016. PubMed 19818707.
Backbone
  Vector backbone: pcDNA3.1
Growth in bacteria
  Bacterial resistance: Ampicillin, 100 μg/mL
  Growth temperature: 37°C
  Growth strain: XL10 Gold
  Copy number: Unknown
Gene/Insert
  Gene/Insert name: YOD1
  Species: H. sapiens (human)
  Mutation: C160S
  Entrez Gene: YOD1 (a.k.a. DUBA8, OTUD2, PRO0907)
  Tag / fusion protein: Flag-tag (N terminal on insert)
  Cloning method: Restriction Enzyme; 5′ cloning site Hind III (unknown if destroyed); 3′ cloning site Xba I (unknown if destroyed)
  Sequencing primers: 5′ T7; 3′ pcDNA3 rev
Terms and licenses: Academic/Nonprofit Terms; Industry Terms: Not Available to Industry
How to cite: pcDNA3-Flag-YOD1 C160S was a gift from Christian Schlieker (Addgene plasmid # 49785 ; http://n2t.net/addgene:49785 ; RRID:Addgene_49785)
